>Addgene plasmid #168650 | pDONR223 MERS-CoV ORF8b_stop | depositor partial sequence | sequence record 326859 | Inserted CDS with Stop codon
ATGCCAATTCTACCCCTGCGCAAAATGCTGGGTATTGGCGGAGACAGGACAGAAAAATTAATACCGGGAA
TGGAATTAAGCAACTGGCTCCCAGGTGGTACTTCTACTACACTGGAACTGGACCCGAAGCAGCACTCCCA
TTCCGGGCTGTTAAGGATGGCATCGTTTGGGTCCATGAAGATGGCGCCACTGATGCTCCTTCAACTTTTG
GGACGCGGAACCCTAACAATGATTCAGCTATTGTTACACAATTCGCGCCCGGTACTAAGCTTCCTAAAAA
CTTCCACATTGAGGGGACTGGAGGCAATAGTCAATCATCTTCAAGAGCCTCTAGCTTAA
