[The description below was written by a language model from this plasmid's Addgene catalogue record.]
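Description:
pDONR223 MERS-CoV ORF8b_stop is a Gateway-compatible Entry clone built on the pDONR223 donor backbone (about 5 kb without insert) and carrying the ORF8b coding sequence of Middle East respiratory syndrome coronavirus, an insert of 339 bp. It is a bacterial cloning plasmid rather than an expression vector. It is propagated in standard E. coli cloning strains such as DH5alpha under spectinomycin selection. The record lists the copy number as unknown and gives no feature table, so the origin of replication and other backbone elements are not specified here.

The insert was introduced by Gateway recombination. In an Entry clone of this kind the open reading frame sits between attL recombination sites, so an LR reaction can transfer it in a defined orientation and reading frame into any compatible Destination vector. The Entry clone is not recorded as having a promoter driving the ORF; expression signals, tags and host-specific elements are supplied by whichever Destination vector is chosen. The "_stop" suffix suggests that this version keeps a stop codon at the end of ORF8b. That would suit native or N-terminally tagged expression but not C-terminal fusions, although the record does not say so explicitly. M13 forward and reverse primer sites flank the insert for sequence verification.

The plasmid belongs to a collection of human coronavirus protein-coding sequences assembled as a flexible Entry clone resource. It is intended as a starting point for shuttling viral ORFs into vectors for expression, interaction mapping or other functional assays.
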