Addgene plasmid #168650: pDONR223 MERS-CoV ORF8b_stop
Purpose: Gateway-compatible Entry vector
Depositing lab: Fritz Roth. Depositing organization: Sinai Health System. Publication: A resource of human coronavirus protein-coding sequences in a flexible, multipurpose Gateway Entry clone collection. Weller B, Lin CW, Pogoutse O, Sauer M, Marin-de la Rosa N, Strobel A, Young V, Knapp JJ, Rayhan A, Falter C, Kim DK, Roth FP, Falter-Braun P. G3 (Bethesda). 2023 Jul 5;13(7):jkad105. doi: 10.1093/g3journal/jkad105. PubMed 37267226.
Backbone
  Vector backbone: pDONR223
  Backbone manufacturer: Rual et al, Genome Res. 14:2128-2135, 2004.
  Backbone size w/o insert (bp): 5005
  Vector type: Other
Growth in bacteria
  Bacterial resistance: Spectinomycin, 50 μg/mL
  Growth temperature: 37°C
  Growth strain: DH5alpha
  Copy number: Unknown
Gene/Insert
  Gene/Insert name: ORF8b
  Species: Other
  Insert size (bp): 339
  Entrez Gene: orf8b (a.k.a. G128_gp10)
  Cloning method: Gateway Cloning
  Sequencing primers: 5′ m13-For; 3′ m13-Rev
Resource information
  A portion of this plasmid was derived from a plasmid made by: Falter-Braun Lab
Terms and licenses: Academic/Nonprofit Terms; Industry Terms
How to cite: pDONR223 MERS-CoV ORF8b_stop was a gift from Fritz Roth (Addgene plasmid # 168650 ; http://n2t.net/addgene:168650 ; RRID:Addgene_168650)
